>Addgene plasmid #192584 | hSyn-DIO-somBiPOLES-eGFP | addgene full sequence | sequence record 379290 | Addgene NGS Result
CCTGCAGGCAGCTGCGCGCTCGCTCGCTCACTGAGGCCGCCCGGGCGTCGGGCGACCTTTGGTCGCCCGG
CCTCAGTGAGCGAGCGAGCGCGCAGAGAGGGAGTGGCCAACTCCATCACTAGGGGTTCCTGCGGCCGCAC
GCGTGTGTCTAGACTGCAGAGGGCCCTGCGTATGAGTGCAAGTGGGTTTTAGGACCAGGATGAGGCGGGG
TGGGGGTGCCTACCTGACGACCGACCCCGACCCACTGGACAAGCACCCAACCCCCATTCCCCAAATTGCG
CATCCCCTATCAGAGAGGGGGAGGGGAAACAGGATGCGGCGAGGCGCGTGCGCACTGCCAGCTTCAGCAC
CGCGGACAGTGCCTTCGCCCCCGCCTGGCGGCGCGCGCCACCGCCGCCTCAGCACTGAAGGCGCGCTGAC
GTCACTCGCCGGTCCCCCGCAAACTCCCCTTCCCGGCCACCTTGGTCGCGTCCGCGCCGCCGCCGGCCCA
GCCGGACCGCACCACGCGAGGCGCGAGATAGGGGGGCACGGGCGCGACCATCTGCGCTGCGGCGCCGGCG
ACTCAGCGCTGCCTCAGTCTGCGGTGGGCAGCGGAGGAGTCGTGTCGTGCCTGAGAGCGCAGTCGAGAAG
GTACCGGATCCTCTAGAGTCGACTCCGGAATAACTTCGTATAGGATACTTTATACGAAGTTATGCAGAAT
GGTAGCTGGATTGTAGCTGCTATTAGCAATATGAAACCTCTTAATAACTTCGTATAGCATACATTATACG
AAGTTATGGCGCGAGCTTTCTAGATCAGAAGCGGGTGGCCTCGGGGAAGTCGGTGGCGCAGCTGATGAAG
CTGTCGATGCTGCTCATGCTGCGCATGTCGATCACGCCCTCGGTGCGGGCGGGCAGGGGGGCCACGGGGC
TGGGCATGCTGCTCATCTCCAGCTCCTCGGGGGGCTTGCTCTGGGGGGCCATCTCCTTGGTGTTCAGGAT
GGGCTGGCTCTGCTCGAGCACTGTGTCCTCGTCCTCCTCCTCCACGAACTCTTCCACTTCCACCTCCTCG
CCTCCGATCTCCATCTTGGTGGTCTTCCGGATGTCGCCGTGGATCAGGATGTGCTCGTGGATCTTGATCC
TCAGGTGGTGGGCCAGGAAGGTCCAAAACTCCTTGGCGATGATGTCGCAGATGCTGTGGCCGATGCTGTT
GGCGTAAGGGCTCAGCTTCAGCAGTCCTTCTGGTCCCACTGCCCAGAGGATTGGGTAGCTGCCCCAAGAG
GCGAAGTAAGCGTAGGCCATCAGCTTCACGACCATGCGGCAATGGCCTTTAGGCACGCTGTGGTTGGCTT
CCACGTAGCACTTGGCGGCCTGGAAGTACATGTAGCCGCCGTAGATGCAAGACACGATATACAGCAGCCA
CTTGAGCCAATCGGTAGCCAGTCCTGCGGCCATGCCGAACACGATCATTCCCACGCAAGACACGATCAGG
CCCATGGTCCGCTTGCTGTAGTCGTTCTTCAGGCCGCTCAGGTTGCTCAGCTTGATCAGGATCACGGGGC
AAGACAGCAGCCACTCGAAGTAGCGCAGGCAATAGGCGTGGTTGCCGGTAGACAGGTACACTGTGGCGGG
GCTGCTGAACTCCTTGAAGATCTCCAGGGTCACGAACAGCACCTCGACGCAACAGACGTAGACCTCCTCC
CAACCGCAAGTGGCCTTCCAAGCGCTGAAGCCGTAGAATGTCAGCAGGGCGATGGCGATGCTGAAAGCAA
TCCACTGGCAGACCTGGGCGCCGATCTTTTCTCCTGGTGTGCCTCTGCTGTGCAGCCAAGCCTGCTTCTT
CTCCACTCCCACGACCAGGTAGCCGCCTGTGGCCTCCACGAAGCAATATCCGTATCCGGCGTCGCTCAGT
CCGTAAGAAGGGTCACACCACCACTCGGTGCTGAAGCACTCGCCTGTAGGTGTCATTCCTCCACAGCCCA
TGTCCTCGTGGTGGTAGGGGTTAGGCCAAGGGTTGATGCCTCCGGCGGCAAACAGAGATCTGGTGGCGCT
GCTGATCAGCTCTTGTACAGCTCCCTCCGGACGTCCGGTGATCTGGGCCTGTCTAGAGCTGTTTTCAGAG
ATGTTGTAGGAAATCTGCAGCCCTCTTTCCCCATACACATCCGGTCTCAAGGTTACCCCCGGTGACTTTA
ACTGGTCCTGGTAGTCGGGGGTGTAGGGATCAATGGTCTGCATCAGCACATAGATGCACAAGGCAAAGAG
CCCAGTCATGACCACGTAGAAAGCTGCATAGTACAGGCTGATCCACACCCACCGGGCTGGGGTGCGGCCC
AGCATCTGCCCAGTGTCCGGGTTCCAACAGTATTGCCGGAATTCGGCCATGCGCTGGCTGCATGACTTCT
TCTCCTGCAGGGCTGCACCGGTCTTGTACAGCTCGTCCATGCCGAGAGTGATCCCGGCGGCGGTCACGAA
CTCCAGCAGGACCATGTGATCGCGCTTCTCGTTGGGGTCTTTGCTCAGGGCGGACTGGGTGCTCAGGTAG
TGGTTGTCGGGCAGCAGCACGGGGCCGTCGCCGATGGGGGTGTTCTGCTGGTAGTGGTCGGCGAGCTGCA
CGCTGCCGTCCTCGATGTTGTGGCGGATCTTGAAGTTCACCTTGATGCCGTTCTTCTGCTTGTCGGCCAT
GATATAGACGTTGTGGCTGTTGTAGTTGTACTCCAGCTTGTGCCCCAGGATGTTGCCGTCCTCCTTGAAG
TCGATGCCCTTCAGCTCGATGCGGTTCACCAGGGTGTCGCCCTCGAACTTCACCTCGGCGCGGGTCTTGT
AGTTGCCGTCGTCCTTGAAGAAGATGGTGCGCTCCTGGACGTAGCCTTCGGGCATGGCGGACTTGAAGAA
GTCGTGCTGCTTCATGTGGTCGGGGTAGCGGCTGAAGCACTGCACGCCGTAGGTCAGGGTGGTCACGAGG
GTGGGCCAGGGCACGGGCAGCTTGCCGGTGGTGCAGATGAACTTCAGGGTCAGCTTGCCGTAGGTGGCAT
CGCCCTCGCCCTCGCCGGACACGCTGAACTTGTGGCCGTTTACGTCGCCGTCCAGCTCGACCAGGATGGG
CACCACCCCGGTGAACAGCTCCTCGCCCTTGCTCACGGGTACCGCCACGTTGATGTCGATCTGGTCCAGG
GGGATGTACTCGCCCTCGCTGGTGATCCTGCTCTTGGCCGCCGTACGTCCCCTTCCAAACATTCTGATAT
TGACTTCGTCGTTAGGAGGGGCATTCTTCTCGTGATTCAGGCCAAAAGGATCGTCGGCTTCGGGTTTCTC
CTGCCCTGGCAGACATGCGGGGTCCCACTTCCCTTCCAGCACTCCCCAGGCAGTGCTCCACAGGATCACT
CCATATGTATTTTTGCACAGGCCGTCAGCCAGCAGGTACAGAATGGCGCTCACGTTCTCGTGGATCACGC
AGACTCCGGTGGGTGAAATCAGCCACACGATTGGGAACATAGTCCAAGCAATAAAGAAGATCAGGCGCAG
CATCTTGATCCTCACCACCACCTTCTGTGCCAGAGGTGTCCCGACAGATTCAAAGCCATACAGCCCCACT
TGAAAGATTGTGAAGACCACACTGTACTCGAACACCAGGCAGGTGGCCCCAAAGAAAAAGAACAGCCACT
TCATATACTCTGCGGGAGAAATTGTAGCGGTGATTCCCATGACCACTCTAATGATGGAAGCGGCCTGTGC
AATGGGATTCAGTGGGATACTTTTGTACTTCACCAGAGCCATGTTAGAAATCTGTCCCAGCATGATTGGA
CAGGTGCACAGCCAGGAGGCCATTCGGCTCCAAGGAAAGAATCTGCCGTCCCTCATCTGCAGGGTTCCGT
TGCCAGTACTGGCCAGTGCATAAGTGATAGATTCGACAAAGGGCAGGTACACGGACTCCCAAGGGACCTT
GGGAGCCCTGCTAATCATGAAGATTGTCTGGCAGCCTGAGACCACGGCCCACACCAGCTGCAGCAGTGAG
ACGAAGGTGGAGTCGATTCTGGACATATTGTAGCACTCGGTGTGAGTTGATGCCCATTCCCCATAGACGA
CCTGTGATGCCATGGATCTAGCATAACTTCGTATAAAGTATCCTATACGAAGTTATTTGCCTTAACCCAG
AAATTATCACTGTTATTCTTTAGAATGGTGCAAAGAATAACTTCGTATAATGTATGCTATACGAAGTTAT
GAATTCGATATCAAGCTTATCGATAATCAACCTCTGGATTACAAAATTTGTGAAAGATTGACTGGTATTC
TTAACTATGTTGCTCCTTTTACGCTATGTGGATACGCTGCTTTAATGCCTTTGTATCATGCTATTGCTTC
CCGTATGGCTTTCATTTTCTCCTCCTTGTATAAATCCTGGTTGCTGTCTCTTTATGAGGAGTTGTGGCCC
GTTGTCAGGCAACGTGGCGTGGTGTGCACTGTGTTTGCTGACGCAACCCCCACTGGTTGGGGCATTGCCA
CCACCTGTCAGCTCCTTTCCGGGACTTTCGCTTTCCCCCTCCCTATTGCCACGGCGGAACTCATCGCCGC
CTGCCTTGCCCGCTGCTGGACAGGGGCTCGGCTGTTGGGCACTGACAATTCCGTGGTGTTGTCGGGGAAA
TCATCGTCCTTTCCTTGGCTGCTCGCCTATGTTGCCACCTGGATTCTGCGCGGGACGTCCTTCTGCTACG
TCCCTTCGGCCCTCAATCCAGCGGACCTTCCTTCCCGCGGCCTGCTGCCGGCTCTGCGGCCTCTTCCGCG
TCTTCGCCTTCGCCCTCAGACGAGTCGGATCTCCCTTTGGGCCGCCTCCCCGCATCGATACCGAGCGCTG
CTCGAGAGATCTACGGGTGGCATCCCTGTGACCCCTCCCCAGTGCCTCTCCTGGCCCTGGAAGTTGCCAC
TCCAGTGCCCACCAGCCTTGTCCTAATAAAATTAAGTTGCATCATTTTGTCTGACTAGGTGTCCTTCTAT
AATATTATGGGGTGGAGGGGGGTGGTATGGAGCAAGGGGCAAGTTGGGAAGACAACCTGTAGGGCCTGCG
GGGTCTATTGGGAACCAAGCTGGAGTGCAGTGGCACAATCTTGGCTCACTGCAATCTCCGCCTCCTGGGT
TCAAGCGATTCTCCTGCCTCAGCCTCCCGAGTTGTTGGGATTCCAGGCATGCATGACCAGGCTCAGCTAA
TTTTTGTTTTTTTGGTAGAGACGGGGTTTCACCATATTGGCCAGGCTGGTCTCCAACTCCTAATCTCAGG
TGATCTACCCACCTTGGCCTCCCAAATTGCTGGGATTACAGGCGTGAACCACTGCTCCCTTCCCTGTCCT
TCTGATTTTGTAGGTAACCACGTGCGGACCGAGCGGCCGCAGGAACCCCTAGTGATGGAGTTGGCCACTC
CCTCTCTGCGCGCTCGCTCGCTCACTGAGGCCGGGCGACCAAAGGTCGCCCGACGCCCGGGCTTTGCCCG
GGCGGCCTCAGTGAGCGAGCGAGCGCGCAGCTGCCTGCAGGGGCGCCTGATGCGGTATTTTCTCCTTACG
CATCTGTGCGGTATTTCACACCGCATA
[95 nt withheld, positions 5558-5652]
T
[46 nt withheld, positions 5654-5699]
C
[141 nt withheld, positions 5701-5841]
CCTTTGACGTTGGAGTCCACGTTCTTT
[37 nt withheld, positions 5869-5905]
ACTCTATCTCGGGCTATTCTTTTGATTTATAAGGGATTTTGCCGATTTCGGTCTATTGGTTAAAAAATGA
GCTGATTTAACAAAAATTTAACGCGAATTTTAACAAAATATTAACGTTTACAATTTTATGGTGCACTCTC
AGTACAATCTGCTCTGATGCCGCATAGTTAAGCCAGCCCCGACACCCGCCAACACCCGCTGACGCGCCCT
GACGGGCTTGTCTGCTCCCGGCATCCGCTTACAGACAAGCTGTGACCGTCTCCGGGAGCTGCATGTGTCA
GAGGTTTTCACCGTCATCACCGAAACGCGCGAGACGAAAGGGCCTCGTGATACGCCTATTTTTATAGGTT
AATGTCATGATAATAATGGTTTCTTAGACGTCAGGTGGCACTTTTCGGGGAAATGTGCGCGGAACCCCTA
TTTGTTTATTTTTCTAAATACATTCAAATATGTATCCGCTCATGAGACAATAACCCTGATAAATGCTTCA
ATAATATTGAAAAAGGAAGAGTATGAGTATTCAACATTTCCGTGTCGCCCTTATTCCCTTTTTTGCGGCA
TTTTGCCTTCCTGTTTTTGCTCACCCAGAAACGCTGGTGAAAGTAAAAGATGCTGAAGATCAGTTGGGTG
CACGAGTGGGTTACATCGAACTGGATCTCAACAGCGGTAAGATCCTTGAGAGTTTTCGCCCCGAAGAACG
TTTTCCAATGATGAGCACTTTTAAAGTTCTGCTATGTGGCGCGGTATTATCCCGTATTGACGCCGGGCAA
GAGCAACTCGGTCGCCGCATACACTATTCTCAGAATGACTTGGTTGAGTACTCACCAGTCACAGAAAAGC
ATCTTACGGATGGCATGACAGTAAGAGAATTATGCAGTGCTGCCATAACCATGAGTGATAACACTGCGGC
CAACTTACTTCTGACAACGATCGGAGGACCGAAGGAGCTAACCGCTTTTTTGCACAACATGGGGGATCAT
GTAACTCGCCTTGATCGTTGGGAACCGGAGCTGAATGAAGCCATACCAAACGACGAGCGTGACACCACGA
TGCCTGTAGCAATGGCAACAACGTTGCGCAAACTATTAACTGGCGAACTACTTACTCTAGCTTCCCGGCA
ACAATTAATAGACTGGATGGAGGCGGATAAAGTTGCAGGACCACTTCTGCGCTCGGCCCTTCCGGCTGGC
TGGTTTATTGCTGATAAATCTGGAGCCGGTGAGCGTGGGTCTCGCGGTATCATTGCAGCACTGGGGCCAG
ATGGTAAGCCCTCCCGTATCGTAGTTATCTACACGACGGGGAGTCAGGCAACTATGGATGAACGAAATAG
ACAGATCGCTGAGATAGGTGCCTCACTGATTAAGCATTGGTAACTGTCAGACCAAGTTTACTCATATATA
CTTTAGATTGATTTAAAACTTCATTTTTAATTTAAAAGGATCTAGGTGAAGATCCTTTTTGATAATCTCA
TGACCAAAATCCCTTAACGTGAGTTTTCGTTCCACTGAGCGTCAGACCCCGTAGAAAAGATCAAAGGATC
TTCTTGAGATCCTTTTTTTCTGCGCGTAATCTGCTGCTTGCAAACAAAAAAACCACCGCTACCAGCGGTG
GTTTGTTTGCCGGATCAAGAGCTACCAACTCTTTTTCCGAAGGTAACTGGCTTCAGCAGAGCGCAGATAC
CAAATACTGTTCTTCTAGTGTAGCCGTAGTTAGGCCACCACTTCAAGAACTCTGTAGCACCGCCTACATA
CCTCGCTCTGCTAATCCTGTTACCAGTGGCTGCTGCCAGTGGCGATAAGTCGTGTCTTACCGGGTTGGAC
TCAAGACGATAGTTACCGGATAAGGCGCAGCGGTCGGGCTGAACGGGGGGTTCGTGCACACAGCCCAGCT
TGGAGCGAACGACCTACACCGAACTGAGATACCTACAGCGTGAGCTATGAGAAAGCGCCACGCTTCCCGA
AGGGAGAAAGGCGGACAGGTATCCGGTAAGCGGCAGGGTCGGAACAGGAGAGCGCACGAGGGAGCTTCCA
GGGGGAAACGCCTGGTATCTTTATAGTCCTGTCGGGTTTCGCCACCTCTGACTTGAGCGTCGATTTTTGT
GATGCTCGTCAGGGGGGCGGAGCCTATGGAAAAACGCCAGCAACGCGGCCTTTTTACGGTTCCTGGCCTT
TTGCTGGCCTTTTGCTCACATGT
Features (pLannotate 1.2.2; 26 found; start..end, strand, type, name):
     12..39      +  repeat_region  AAV2 ITR (fragment): inverted terminal repeat of adeno-associated virus serotype 2 inverted
     68..95      +  repeat_region  AAV2 ITR (fragment): inverted terminal repeat of adeno-associated virus serotype 2 inverted
    175..622     +  promoter       hSyn promoter: human synapsin I promoter; confers neuron-specific expression (Kügler et al., 2003)
    636..653     +  misc_feature   MCS (fragment): pUC18/19 multiple cloning site
    660..693     +  protein_bind   lox2272: Cre-mediated recombination occurs in the 8-bp core sequence (GGATACTT). lox2272 sites are compatible with each other, but incompatible with loxP or loxN sites (Lee and Saito, 1988). Cre recombinase
    694..743     -  intron         β-globin intron (fragment): internally truncated intron from human β-globin
    744..777     +  protein_bind   loxP: Cre-mediated recombination occurs in the 8-bp core sequence (GCATACAT). Cre recombinase
    798..992     -  CDS            Kcnb1 (fragment): KCNB1_RAT - Experimental evidence at protein level: Swiss-Prot protein existence level 1. Voltage-gated potassium channel that mediates transmembrane potassium transport in excitable membranes, primarily in the brain, but also in the pancreas and cardiovascular system. Contributes to the regulation of the action potential (AP) repolarization, duration and frequency of repetitive AP firing in neurons, muscle cells and endocrine cells and plays a role in homeostatic attenuation of electrical excitability throughout the brain (PubMed:10024359, PubMed:10618149, PubMed:12451110, PubMed:17379638, Pu
    999..2042    -  CDS            Chrimson: red light-drivable channelrhodopsin from Chlamydomonas noctigama (Klapoetke et al., 2014)
   2085..2396    -  CDS            Atp4b (fragment): ATP4B_MOUSE - Experimental evidence at protein level: Swiss-Prot protein existence level 1. The beta subunit of the gastric H(+)/K(+) ATPase pump which transports H(+) ions in exchange for K(+) ions across the apical membrane of parietal cells. Plays a structural and regulatory role in the assembly and membrane targeting of a functionally active pump (By similarity). Within a transport cycle, the transfer of a H(+) ion across the membrane is coupled to ATP hydrolysis and is associated with a transient phosphorylation of the alpha subunit that shifts the pump conformation from inward-facing (E1
   2403..3116    -  CDS            EGFP: EGFP is a basic (constitutively fluorescent) green fluorescent protein published in 1996, derived from Aequorea victoria. It is reported to be a rapidly-maturing weak dimer with moderate acid sensitivity.
   3126..3185    -  CDS            KCNJ2 (fragment): KCNJ2_HUMAN - Also known as IRK1. Experimental evidence at protein level: Swiss-Prot protein existence level 1. Probably participates in establishing action potential waveform and excitability of neuronal and muscle tissues. Inward rectifier potassium channels are characterized by a greater tendency to allow potassium to flow into the cell rather than out of it. Their voltage dependence is regulated by the concentration of extracellular potassium; as external potassium is raised, the voltage range of the channel opening shifts to more positive voltages. The inward rectification is mainly due t
   4083..4116    -  protein_bind   lox2272: Cre-mediated recombination occurs in the 8-bp core sequence (GGATACTT). lox2272 sites are compatible with each other, but incompatible with loxP or loxN sites (Lee and Saito, 1988). Cre recombinase
   4117..4166    -  intron         β-globin intron (fragment): internally truncated intron from human β-globin
   4167..4200    -  protein_bind   loxP: Cre-mediated recombination occurs in the 8-bp core sequence (GCATACAT). Cre recombinase
   4201..4225    +  misc_feature   MCS (fragment): pBluescript multiple cloning site
   4225..4813    +  misc_feature   WPRE: woodchuck hepatitis virus posttranscriptional regulatory element
   4845..5321    +  polyA_signal   hGH poly(A) signal: human growth hormone polyadenylation signal
   5361..5501    +  repeat_region  AAV2 ITR: inverted terminal repeat of adeno-associated virus serotype 2 inverted
   5506..5557    -  misc_feature   bom (fragment): basis of mobility region from pBR322
   5576..6031    +  rep_origin     f1 ori (sequence partly withheld): f1 bacteriophage origin of replication; arrow indicates direction of (+) strand synthesis
   6032..6081    -  misc_feature   bom (fragment): basis of mobility region from pBR322
   6183..6218    -  CDS            rop (fragment): Rop protein, which maintains plasmids at low copy number; rop
   6313..6417    +  promoter       AmpR promoter: bla
   6418..7278    +  CDS            AmpR: β-lactamase; bla; confers resistance to ampicillin, carbenicillin, and related antibiotics
   7449..8037    +  rep_origin     ori: high-copy-number ColE1/pMB1/pBR322/pUC origin of replication
