[The description below was written by a language model from this plasmid's Addgene catalogue record and pLannotate feature annotations shown in this document.]
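Description:
hSyn-DIO-somBiPOLES-eGFP is an AAV transfer plasmid on a pAAV2 backbone (about 8.1 kb in total) for Cre-dependent, bidirectional optogenetic control of neurons. It is propagated in E. coli as a high-copy plasmid through a ColE1/pUC-type origin and selected with ampicillin via the β-lactamase gene; an f1 origin is also present. The expression cassette is flanked by AAV2 inverted terminal repeats, which allow it to be packaged into recombinant AAV particles. The 3′ ITR is annotated in full, whereas only short fragments of the 5′ ITR were detected in the sequenced record.

Expression is driven by the neuron-specific human synapsin I promoter and supported downstream by a WPRE and the human growth hormone polyadenylation signal. Between these elements sits a DIO (double-floxed inverted) cassette: the somBiPOLES coding sequence lies in antisense orientation between pairs of mutually incompatible lox2272 and loxP sites arranged head to head. Cre recombinase therefore inverts the insert and then locks it in the sense orientation, restricting expression to Cre-positive cells.

The insert is a synthetic tandem fusion. According to the record, it pairs the Guillardia theta channelrhodopsin GtACR2 with the red-light-driven Chlamydomonas noctigama channelrhodopsin Chrimson. The GtACR2 portion is not itself annotated in the feature table, but an unannotated stretch at the N-terminal end of the inverted reading frame matches its expected position. Following it are a short KCNJ2 (Kir2.1)-derived fragment, EGFP as the fluorescent tag, a fragment of the gastric H+/K+-ATPase β subunit as a linker between the two opsins, Chrimson, and a C-terminal Kv2.1 (Kcnb1) soma-targeting motif. The two opsins together are what provide the bidirectional manipulation of the same neurons.
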