Addgene plasmid #192584: hSyn-DIO-somBiPOLES-eGFP
Purpose: AAV-vector for bidirectional optogenetic manipulation of Cre-positive neurons
Depositing lab: Simon Wiegert. Depositing organization: Universitaetsklinikum Hamburg-Eppendorf.
Backbone
  Vector backbone: pAAV2
  Backbone size w/o insert (bp): 4819
  Vector type: Mammalian Expression, AAV
Growth in bacteria
  Bacterial resistance: Ampicillin, 100 μg/mL
  Growth temperature: 37°C
  Growth strain: NEB Stable
  Copy number: High Copy
Gene/Insert
  Gene/Insert name: somBiPOLES
  Species: Synthetic; Guillardia theta; Chlamydomonas noctigama
  Insert size (bp): 3279
  Promoter: human synapsin
  Tag / fusion protein: soma-targeting motif from Kv2.1 channel (C terminal on insert)
  Cloning method: Restriction Enzyme; 5′ cloning site unspecified (destroyed during cloning); 3′ cloning site unspecified (destroyed during cloning)
Terms and licenses: Academic/Nonprofit Terms; Industry Terms: Not Available to Industry
Depositor comments: The insert contains the fluorescence tag EGFP in between the 2 channelrhodopsins (C-terminal of GtACR2)
How to cite: hSyn-DIO-somBiPOLES-eGFP was a gift from Simon Wiegert (Addgene plasmid # 192584 ; http://n2t.net/addgene:192584 ; RRID:Addgene_192584)
