>Addgene plasmid #192584 | hSyn-DIO-somBiPOLES-eGFP | depositor partial sequence | sequence record 373149 | somBiPOLES-eGFP insert
TCAGAAGCGGGTGGCCTCGGGGAAGTCGGTGGCGCAGCTGATGAAGCTGTCGATGCTGCTCATGCTGCGC
ATGTCGATCACGCCCTCGGTGCGGGCGGGCAGGGGGGCCACGGGGCTGGGCATGCTGCTCATCTCCAGCT
CCTCGGGGGGCTTGCTCTGGGGGGCCATCTCCTTGGTGTTCAGGATGGGCTGGCTCTGCTCGAGCACTGT
GTCCTCGTCCTCCTCCTCCACGAACTCTTCCACTTCCACCTCCTCGCCTCCGATCTCCATCTTGGTGGTC
TTCCGGATGTCGCCGTGGATCAGGATGTGCTCGTGGATCTTGATCCTCAGGTGGTGGGCCAGGAAGGTCC
AAAACTCCTTGGCGATGATGTCGCAGATGCTGTGGCCGATGCTGTTGGCGTAAGGGCTCAGCTTCAGCAG
TCCTTCTGGTCCCACTGCCCAGAGGATTGGGTAGCTGCCCCAAGAGGCGAAGTAAGCGTAGGCCATCAGC
TTCACGACCATGCGGCAATGGCCTTTAGGCACGCTGTGGTTGGCTTCCACGTAGCACTTGGCGGCCTGGA
AGTACATGTAGCCGCCGTAGATGCAAGACACGATATACAGCAGCCACTTGAGCCAATCGGTAGCCAGTCC
TGCGGCCATGCCGAACACGATCATTCCCACGCAAGACACGATCAGGCCCATGGTCCGCTTGCTGTAGTCG
TTCTTCAGGCCGCTCAGGTTGCTCAGCTTGATCAGGATCACGGGGCAAGACAGCAGCCACTCGAAGTAGC
GCAGGCAATAGGCGTGGTTGCCGGTAGACAGGTACACTGTGGCGGGGCTGCTGAACTCCTTGAAGATCTC
CAGGGTCACGAACAGCACCTCGACGCAACAGACGTAGACCTCCTCCCAACCGCAAGTGGCCTTCCAGGCG
CTGAAGCCGTAGAATGTCAGCAGGGCGATGGCGATGCTGAAAGCAATCCACTGGCAGACCTGGGCGCCGA
TCTTTTCTCCTGGTGTGCCTCTGCTGTGCAGCCAAGCCTGCTTCTTCTCCACTCCCACGACCAGGTAGCC
GCCTGTGGCCTCCACGAAGCAATATCCGTATCCGGCGTCGCTCAGTCCGTAAGAAGGGTCACACCACCAC
TCGGTGCTGAAGCACTCGCCTGTAGGTGTCATTCCTCCACAGCCCATGTCCTCGTGGTGGTAGGGGTTAG
GCCAAGGGTTGATGCCTCCGGCGGCAAACAGAGATCTGGTGGCGCTGCTGATCAGCTCTTGTACAGCTCC
CTCCGGACGTCCGGTGATCTGGGCCTGTCTAGAGCTGTTTTCAGAGATGTTGTAGGAAATCTGCAGCCCT
CTTTCCCCATACACATCCGGTCTCAAGGTTACCCCCGGTGACTTTAACTGGTCCTGGTAGTCGGGGGTGT
AGGGATCAATGGTCTGCATCAGCACATAGATGCACAAGGCAAAGAGCCCAGTCATGACCACGTAGAAAGC
TGCATAGTACAGGCTGATCCACACCCACCGGGCTGGGGTGCGGCCCAGCATCTGCCCAGTGTCCGGGTTC
CAACAGTATTGCCGGAATTCGGCCATGCGCTGGCTGCATGACTTCTTCTCCTGCAGGGCTGCACCGGTCT
TGTACAGCTCGTCCATGCCGAGAGTGATCCCGGCGGCGGTCACGAACTCCAGCAGGACCATGTGATCGCG
CTTCTCGTTGGGGTCTTTGCTCAGGGCGGACTGGGTGCTCAGGTAGTGGTTGTCGGGCAGCAGCACGGGG
CCGTCGCCGATGGGGGTGTTCTGCTGGTAGTGGTCGGCGAGCTGCACGCTGCCGTCCTCGATGTTGTGGC
GGATCTTGAAGTTCACCTTGATGCCGTTCTTCTGCTTGTCGGCCATGATATAGACGTTGTGGCTGTTGTA
GTTGTACTCCAGCTTGTGCCCCAGGATGTTGCCGTCCTCCTTGAAGTCGATGCCCTTCAGCTCGATGCGG
TTCACCAGGGTGTCGCCCTCGAACTTCACCTCGGCGCGGGTCTTGTAGTTGCCGTCGTCCTTGAAGAAGA
TGGTGCGCTCCTGGACGTAGCCTTCGGGCATGGCGGACTTGAAGAAGTCGTGCTGCTTCATGTGGTCGGG
GTAGCGGCTGAAGCACTGCACGCCGTAGGTCAGGGTGGTCACGAGGGTGGGCCAGGGCACGGGCAGCTTG
CCGGTGGTGCAGATGAACTTCAGGGTCAGCTTGCCGTAGGTGGCATCGCCCTCGCCCTCGCCGGACACGC
TGAACTTGTGGCCGTTTACGTCGCCGTCCAGCTCGACCAGGATGGGCACCACCCCGGTGAACAGCTCCTC
GCCCTTGCTCACGGGTACCGCCACGTTGATGTCGATCTGGTCCAGGGGGATGTACTCGCCCTCGCTGGTG
ATCCTGCTCTTGGCCGCCGTACGTCCCCTTCCAAACATTCTGATATTGACTTCGTCGTTAGGAGGGGCAT
TCTTCTCGTGATTCAGGCCAAAAGGATCGTCGGCTTCGGGTTTCTCCTGCCCTGGCAGACATGCGGGGTC
CCACTTCCCTTCCAGCACTCCCCAGGCAGTGCTCCACAGGATCACTCCATATGTATTTTTGCACAGGCCG
TCAGCCAGCAGGTACAGAATGGCGCTCACGTTCTCGTGGATCACGCAGACTCCGGTGGGTGAAATCAGCC
ACACGATTGGGAACATAGTCCAAGCAATAAAGAAGATCAGGCGCAGCATCTTGATCCTCACCACCACCTT
CTGTGCCAGAGGTGTCCCGACAGATTCAAAGCCATACAGCCCCACTTGAAAGATTGTGAAGACCACACTG
TACTCGAACACCAGGCAGGTGGCCCCAAAGAAAAAGAACAGCCACTTCATATACTCTGCGGGAGAAATTG
TAGCGGTGATTCCCATGACCACTCTAATGATGGAAGCGGCCTGTGCAATGGGATTCAGTGGGATACTTTT
GTACTTCACCAGAGCCATGTTAGAAATCTGTCCCAGCATGATTGGACAGGTGCACAGCCAGGAGGCCATT
CGGCTCCAAGGAAAGAATCTGCCGTCCCTCATCTGCAGGGTTCCGTTGCCAGTACTGGCCAGTGCATAAG
TGATAGATTCGACAAAGGGCAGGTACACGGACTCCCAAGGGACCTTGGGAGCCCTGCTAATCATGAAGAT
TGTCTGGCAGCCTGAGACCACGGCCCACACCAGCTGCAGCAGTGAGACGAAGGTGGAGTCGATTCTGGAC
ATATTGTAGCACTCGGTGTGAGTTGATGCCCATTCCCCATAGACGACCTGTGATGCCAT
